Addgene plasmid #83093: pEN_TT 3xFLAG LacZ
Purpose: Gateway entry vector for inducible expression of LacZ with N-terminal 3xFLAG tag
Depositing lab: Kevin Janes. Depositing organization: University of Virginia. Publication: Tumor-Suppressor Inactivation of GDF11 Occurs by Precursor Sequestration in Triple-Negative Breast Cancer. Bajikar SS, Wang CC, Borten MA, Pereira EJ, Atkins KA, Janes KA. Dev Cell. 2017 Nov 20;43(4):418-435.e13. doi: 10.1016/j.devcel.2017.10.027. PubMed 29161592.
Backbone
  Vector backbone: pEN_TTmiRc2
  Backbone manufacturer: Addgene #83274
  Backbone size w/o insert (bp): 4422
  Modifications to backbone: 3xFLAG cloned in frame before restriction sites
  Vector type: entry vector for gateway cloning
Growth in bacteria
  Bacterial resistance: Gentamicin, 10 μg/mL
  Growth temperature: 37°C
  Growth strain: NEB Stable
  Growth instructions: DB3.1 (ccdB survival)
  Copy number: Unknown
Gene/Insert
  Gene/Insert name: LacZ
  Insert size (bp): 3045
  Promoter: TRE tight promoter
  Tag / fusion protein: 3xFLAG (N terminal on backbone)
  Cloning method: Restriction Enzyme; 5′ cloning site SpeI (unknown if destroyed); 3′ cloning site MfeI (unknown if destroyed)
  Sequencing primers: 5′ pCEP-fwd
Resource information
  A portion of this plasmid was derived from a plasmid made by: PCR cloned from Addgene #25893
Terms and licenses: Academic/Nonprofit Terms; Industry Terms: Not Available to Industry
Depositor comments: Gateway entry vector for expression of 3xFLAG LacZ
How to cite: pEN_TT 3xFLAG LacZ was a gift from Kevin Janes (Addgene plasmid # 83093 ; http://n2t.net/addgene:83093 ; RRID:Addgene_83093)
