[The description below was written by a language model from this plasmid's Addgene catalogue record.]
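Description:
pEN_TT 3xFLAG LacZ is a Gateway entry vector built on the pEN_TTmiRc2 backbone (about 4.4 kb without insert), designed to carry a tetracycline/doxycycline-responsive expression cassette into a destination vector by recombinational cloning. It is propagated in E. coli under gentamicin selection. The record does not include a feature table, so the origin of replication, the att recombination sites expected of an entry clone, and any polyadenylation or other flanking elements are not documented here, and copy number is listed as unknown.

The payload is a LacZ coding sequence of roughly 3 kb, encoding beta-galactosidase. It was PCR-amplified from another deposited plasmid and inserted by restriction cloning between SpeI and MfeI sites; whether those sites survived cloning is not recorded. The backbone was modified so that a 3xFLAG epitope lies in frame immediately upstream of the cloning sites, giving an N-terminally 3xFLAG-tagged protein that can be detected or immunoprecipitated with anti-FLAG antibodies. Expression is driven by the TRE tight promoter, a minimal promoter with tet operator repeats that has low basal activity and is switched on only when a tetracycline-controlled transactivator is present in its active state. That transactivator must be supplied separately; the record does not say whether this comes from the destination vector or the host cell line.

The stated purpose is inducible expression of 3xFLAG-LacZ after Gateway transfer. A tagged, biologically inert reporter such as this would plausibly serve as a matched control alongside other 3xFLAG-tagged inducible genes, although the record does not say so. It was deposited in connection with a study of tumour suppressor inactivation in triple-negative breast cancer.
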