>Addgene plasmid #83093 | pEN_TT 3xFLAG LacZ | depositor partial sequence | sequence record 158360 | pDONR223_LacZ
GTCGTTTTACAACGTCGTGACTGGGAAAACCCTGGCGTTACCCAACTTAATCGCCTTGCAGCACATCCCC
CTTTCGCCAGCTGGCGTAATAGCGAAGAGGCCCGCACCGATCGCCCTTCCCAACAGTTGCGCAGCCTGAA
TGGCGAATGGCGCTTTGCCTGGTTTCCGGCACCAGAAGCGGTGCCGGAAAGCTGGCTGGAGTGCGATCTT
CCTGAGGCCGATACTGTCGTCGTCCCCTCAAACTGGCAGATGCACGGTTACGATGCGCCCATCTACACCA
ACGTGACCTATCCCATTACGGTCAATCCGCCGTTTGTTCCCACGGAGAATCCGACGGGTTGTTACTCGCT
CACATTTAATGTTGATGAAAGCTGGCTACAGGAAGGCCAGACGCGAATTATTTTTGATGGCGTTAACTCG
GCGTTTCATCTGTGGTGCAACGGGCGCTGGGTCGGTTACGGCCAGGACAGTCGTTTGCCGTCTGAATTTG
ACCTGAGCGCATTTTTACGCGCCGGAGAAAACCGCCTCGCGGTGATGGTGCTGCGCTGGAGTGACGGCAG
TTATCTGGAAGATCAGGATATGTGGCGGATGAGCGGCATTTTCCGTGACGTCTCGTTGCTGCATAAACCG
ACTACACAAATCAGCGATTTCCATGTTGCCACTCGCTTTAATGATGATTTCAGCCGCGCTGTACTGGAGG
CTGAAGTTCAGATGTGCGGCGAGTTGCGTGACTACCTACGGGTAACAGTTTCTTTATGGCAGGGTGAAAC
GCAGGTCGCCAGCGGCACCGCGCCTTTCGGCGGTGAAATTATCGATGAGCGTGGTGGTTATGCCGATCGC
GTCACACTACGTCTGAACGTCGAAAACCCGAAACTGTGGAGCGCCGAAATCCCGAATCTCTATCGTGCGG
TGGTTGAACTGCACACCGCCGACGGCACGCTGATTGAAGCAGAAGCCTGCGATGTCGGTTTCCGCGAGGT
GCGGATTGAAAATGGTCTGCTGCTGCTGAACGGCAAGCCGTTGCTGATTCGAGGCGTTAACCGTCACGAG
CATCATCCTCTGCATGGTCAGGTCATGGATGAGCAGACGATGGTGCAGGATATCCTGCTGATGAAGCAGA
ACAACTTTAACGCCGTGCGCTGTTCGCATTATCCGAACCATCCGCTGTGGTACACGCTGTGCGACCGCTA
CGGCCTGTATGTGGTGGATGAAGCCAATATTGAAACCCACGGCATGGTGCCAATGAATCGTCTGACCGAT
GATCCGCGCTGGCTACCGGCGATGAGCGAACGCGTAACGCGAATGGTGCAGCGCGATCGTAATCACCCGA
GTGTGATCATCTGGTCGCTGGGGAATGAATCAGGCCACGGCGCTAATCACGACGCGCTGTATCGCTGGAT
CAAATCTGTCGATCCTTCCCGCCCGGTGCAGTATGAAGGCGGCGGAGCCGACACCACGGCCACCGATATT
ATTTGCCCGATGTACGCGCGCGTGGATGAAGACCAGCCCTTCCCGGCTGTGCCGAAATGGTCCATCAAAA
AATGGCTTTCGCTACCTGGAGAGACGCGCCCGCTGATCCTTTGCGAATACGCCCACGCGATGGGTAACAG
TCTTGGCGGTTTCGCTAAATACTGGCAGGCGTTTCGTCAGTATCCCCGTTTACAGGGCGGCTTCGTCTGG
GACTGGGTGGATCAGTCGCTGATTAAATATGATGAAAACGGCAACCCGTGGTCGGCTTACGGCGGTGATT
TTGGCGATACGCCGAACGATCGCCAGTTCTGTATGAACGGTCTGGTCTTTGCCGACCGCACGCCGCATCC
AGCGCTGACGGAAGCAAAACACCAGCAGCAGTTTTTCCAGTTCCGTTTATCCGGGCAAACCATCGAAGTG
ACCAGCGAATACCTGTTCCGTCATAGCGATAACGAGCTCCTGCACTGGATGGTGGCGCTGGATGGTAAGC
CGCTGGCAAGCGGTGAAGTGCCTCTGGATGTCGCTCCACAAGGTAAACAGTTGATTGAACTGCCTGAACT
ACCGCAGCCGGAGAGCGCCGGGCAACTCTGGCTCACAGTACGCGTAGTGCAACCGAACGCGACCGCATGG
TCAGAAGCCGGCCACATCAGCGCCTGGCAGCAGTGGCGTCTGGCGGAAAACCTCAGTGTGACGCTCCCCG
CCGCGTCCCACGCCATCCCGCATCTGACCACCAGCGAAATGGATTTTTGCATCGAGCTGGGTAATAAGCG
TTGGCAATTTAACCGCCAGTCAGGCTTTCTTTCACAGATGTGGATTGGCGATAAAAAACAACTGCTGACG
CCGCTGCGCGATCAGTTCACCCGTGCACCGCTGGATAACGACATTGGCGTAAGTGAAGCGACCCGCATTG
ACCCTAACGCCTGGGTCGAACGCTGGAAGGCGGCGGGCCATTACCAGGCCGAAGCAGCGTTGTTGCAGTG
CACGGCAGATACACTTGCTGACGCGGTGCTGATTACGACCGCTCACGCGTGGCAGCATCAGGGGAAAACC
TTATTTATCAGCCGGAAAACCTACCGGATTGATGGTAGTGGTCAAATGGCGATTACCGTTGATGTTGAAG
TGGCGAGCGATACACCGCATCCGGCGCGGATTGGCCTGAACTGCCAGCTGGCGCAGGTAGCAGAGCGGGT
AAACTGGCTCGGATTAGGGCCGCAAGAAAACTATCCCGACCGCCTTACTGCCGCCTGTTTTGACCGCTGG
GATCTGCCATTGTCAGACATGTATACCCCGTACGTCTTCCCGAGCGAAAACGGTCTGCGCTGCGGGACGC
GCGAATTGAATTATGGCCCACACCAGTGGCGCGGCGACTTCCAGTTCAACATCAGCCGCTACAGTCAACA
GCAACTGATGGAAACCAGCCATCGCCATCTGCTGCACGCGGAAGAAGGCACATGGCTGAATATCGACGGT
TTCCATATGGGGATTGGTGGAGACGACTCCTGGAGCCCGTCAGTATCGGCGGAATTACAGCTGAGCGCCG
GTCGCTACCATTACCAGTTGGTCTGGTGTCAAAAA
