>Addgene plasmid #83093 | pEN_TT 3xFLAG LacZ | addgene partial sequence | sequence record 160987 | pLPC-5 5'-TAGGCGTGTACGGTGGGA-3'
CGTCAGATCGCCACTAGATGGACTACAAAGACCATGACGGTGATTATAAAGATCATGACATCGATTACAA
GGATGACGATGACAAGACTAGTGTCGTTTTACAACGTCGTGACTGGGAAAACCCTGGCGTTACCCAACTT
AATCGCCTTGCAGCACATCCCCCTTTCGCCAGCTGGCGTAATAGCGAAGAGGCCCGCACCGATCGCCCTT
CCCAACAGTTGCGCAGCCTGAATGGCGAATGGCGCTTTGCCTGGTTTCCGGCACCAGAAGCGGTGCCGGA
AAGCTGGCTGGAGTGCGATCTTCCTGAGGCCGATACTGTCGTCGTCCCCTCAAACTGGCAGATGCACGGT
TACGATGCGCCCATCTACACCAACGTGACCTATCCCATTACGGTCAATCCGCCGTTTGTTCCCACGGAGA
ATCCGACGGGTTGTTACTCGCTCACATTTAATGTTGATGAAAGCTGGCTACAGGAAGGCCAGACGCGAAT
TATTTTTGATGGCGTTAACTCGGCGTTTCATCTGTGGTGCAACGGGCGCTGGGTCGGTTACGGCCAGGAC
AGTCGTTTGCCGTCTGAATTTGACCTGAGCGCATTTTTACGCGCCGGAGAAAACCGCCTCGCGGTGATGG
TGCTGCGCTGGAGTGACGGCAGTTATCTGGAAGATCAGGATATGTGGCGGATGAGCGGCATTTTCCGTGA
CGTCTCGTTGCTGCATAAACCGACTACACAA
