>Addgene plasmid #83093 | pEN_TT 3xFLAG LacZ | addgene partial sequence | sequence record 160988 | pENTR-R 5'-ATGGCTCATAACACCCCTTG-3'
TTTTATTGTTCATGATGATATATTTTTATCTTGTGCAATGTAACATCAGAGATTTTGAGACACGGGCCAG
AGCTGCAGCTGGATGGCAAATAATGATTTTATTTTGACTGATAGTGACCTGTTCGTTGCAACAAATTGAT
AAGCAATGCTTTCTTATAATGCCAACTTTGTACAAGAAAGCTGGGTCTAGATATCTCGAAAACGCATTAG
TCTTCCAATTGTCATTTTTGACACCAGACCAACTGGTAATGGTAGCGACCGGCGCTCAGCTGTAATTCCG
CCGATACTGACGGGCTCCAGGAGTCGTCTCCACCAATCCCCATATGGAAACCGTCGATATTCAGCCATGT
GCCTTCTTCCGCGTGCAGCAGATGGCGATGGCTGGTTTCCATCAGTTGCTGTTGACTGTAGCGGCTGATG
TTGAACTGGAAGTCGCCGCGCCACTGGTGTGGGCCATAATTCAATTCGCGCGTCCCGCAGCGCAGACCGT
TTTCGCTCGGGAAGACGTACGGGGTATACATGTCTGACAATGGCAGATCCCAGCGGTCAAAACAGGCGGC
AGTAAGGCGGTCGGGATAGTTTTCTTGCGGCCCTAATCCGAGCCAGTTTACCCGCTCTGCTACCTGCGCC
AGCTGGCAGTTCAGGCCAATCCGCGCCGGATGCGGTGTATCGCTCGCCACTTCAACATCAACGGTAATCG
CCATTTGACCACTACCATCAATCCGGTAGGTTTTCCGGCTGATAAATAAGGTTTTCCCCTGATGCTGCCA
CGCGTGAGCGGTCGTAATCAGCACCGCGTCAGCA
